Addgene plasmid #201866: pET3-ARL1-His6 (CO)
Purpose: Used for bacterial expression of human protein ARL1
Depositing lab: Richard Kahn. Depositing organization: Emory University.
Backbone
  Vector backbone: pET3C
  Backbone size w/o insert (bp): 4600
  Vector type: Bacterial Expression
Growth in bacteria
  Bacterial resistance: Ampicillin, 100 μg/mL
  Growth temperature: 37°C
  Growth strain: DH5alpha
  Copy number: High Copy
Gene/Insert
  Gene/Insert name: ARL1
  Species: H. sapiens (human)
  Mutation: Codon optimized for bacterial expression
  Entrez Gene: ARL1 (a.k.a. ARFL1)
  Tag / fusion protein: 6xHis (GSGSGSHHHHHH) (C terminal on insert)
  Cloning method: Restriction Enzyme; 5′ cloning site NdeI (unknown if destroyed); 3′ cloning site BamHI (unknown if destroyed)
Terms and licenses: Academic/Nonprofit Terms; Industry Terms: Not Available to Industry
How to cite: pET3-ARL1-His6 (CO) was a gift from Richard Kahn (Addgene plasmid # 201866 ; http://n2t.net/addgene:201866 ; RRID:Addgene_201866)
