[The description below was written by a language model from this plasmid's Addgene catalogue record and pLannotate feature annotations shown in this document.]
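Description:
pET3-ARL1-His6 (CO) is a bacterial expression plasmid built on the pET3C backbone for producing human ARL1 in E. coli. ARL1 is an ARF-like small GTP-binding protein that recruits effectors such as golgins, arfaptins and Arf-GEFs to the trans-Golgi network. The sequenced plasmid is about 5.2 kb. It is a pBR322-derived vector, carrying the ColE1/pMB1-type origin together with the rop gene and the bom mobilisation region. Selection is by ampicillin through the β-lactamase gene and its native promoter. The catalogue lists the plasmid as high copy, although rop is normally associated with restrained copy number. The two tetracycline-resistance fragments and the tet promoter flanking the expression cassette are remnants of the pBR322 tet gene, which was interrupted by insertion of the T7 cassette, so they are not expected to provide a functional marker.

The expression cassette lies on the reverse strand. It consists of a T7 promoter, the efficient ribosome binding site from phage T7 gene 10, the ARL1 coding sequence and a T7 terminator. The ARL1 sequence was codon optimised for bacterial expression and cloned between NdeI and BamHI sites. A C-terminal 6xHis tag follows the coding sequence, joined by a short glycine-serine linker. The small "capTEV" fragment in the annotation simply corresponds to this His tag. The short gene 10-derived "SET1" fragment lies downstream of the tag and is most likely residual vector sequence rather than part of the product. No lac operator or lacI is annotated, so transcription depends on T7 RNA polymerase supplied by the host strain. The construct is intended for recombinant production of ARL1, and the His tag allows metal-affinity purification.
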