Features (pLannotate 1.2.2; 15 found; start..end, strand, type, name):
     10..38      +  promoter       tet promoter: E. coli promoter for tetracycline efflux protein gene
     86..378     +  CDS            TcR (fragment): tetracycline efflux protein; tet; confers resistance to tetracycline
    404..451     -  terminator     T7 terminator: transcription terminator for bacteriophage T7 RNA polymerase
    459..508     -  CDS            SET1 (fragment): solubility-enhancement tag derived from T7 phage gene 10B
    519..536     -  CDS            capTEV™ (fragment): composite tag for in vivo biotinylation, TEV protease cleavage, and 6xHis tagging
    555..1097    -  CDS            ARL1: ARL1_HUMAN - Experimental evidence at protein level: Swiss-Prot protein existence level 1. GTP-binding protein that recruits several effectors, such as golgins, arfaptins and Arf-GEFs to the trans-Golgi network, and modulates their functions at the Golgi complex (PubMed:9624189, PubMed:21239483, PubMed:27436755, PubMed:22679020, PubMed:27373159). Plays thereby a role in a wide range of fundamental cellular processes, including cell polarity, innate immunity, or protein secretion mediated by arfaptins, which were shown to play a role in maintaining insulin secretion from pancreatic beta cells (
   1105..1127    -  RBS            RBS: efficient ribosome binding site from bacteriophage T7 gene 10 (Olins and Rangwala, 1989)
   1159..1177    -  promoter       T7 promoter: promoter for bacteriophage T7 RNA polymerase
   1199..2099    +  CDS            TcR (fragment): tetracycline efflux protein; tet; confers resistance to tetracycline
   2341..2721    -  CDS            YPB1_ECOLX: Protein predicted: Swiss-Prot protein existence level 4. From Escherichia coli.
   2738..2929    +  CDS            rop: Rop protein, which maintains plasmids at low copy number; rop
   3031..3173    +  misc_feature   bom: basis of mobility region from pBR322
   3359..3947    -  rep_origin     ori: high-copy-number ColE1/pMB1/pBR322/pUC origin of replication
   4118..4978    -  CDS            AmpR: β-lactamase; bla; confers resistance to ampicillin, carbenicillin, and related antibiotics
   4979..5083    -  promoter       AmpR promoter: bla
>Addgene plasmid #201866 | pET3-ARL1-His6 (CO) | addgene full sequence | sequence record 403817 | Addgene NGS Result
TTCTCATGTTTGACAGCTTATCATCGATAAGCTTTAATGCGGTAGTTTATCACAGTTAAATTGCTAACGC
AGTCAGGCACCGTGTATGAAATCTAACAATGCGCTCATCGTCATCCTCGGCACCGTCACCCTGGATGCTG
TAGGCATAGGCTTGGTTATGCCGGTACTGCCGGGCCTCTTGCGGGATATCGTCCATTCCGACAGCATCGC
CAGTCACTATGGCGTGCTGCTAGCGCTATATGCGTTGATGCAATTTCTATGCGCACCCGTTCTCGGAGCA
CTGTCCGACCGCTTTGGCCGCCGCCCAGTCCTGCTCGCTTCGCTACTTGGAGCCACTATCGACTACGCGA
TCATGGCGACCACACCCGTCCTGTGGATATCCGGATATAGTTCCTCCTTTCAGCAAAAAACCCCTCAAGA
CCCGTTTAGAGGCCCCAAGGGGTTATGCTAGTTATTGCTCAGCGGTGGCAGCAGCCAACTCAGCTTCCTT
TCGGGCTTTGTTAGCAGCCGGATCCTTAATGATGATGATGATGATGACTGCCGCTGCCGCTGCCCTGGCG
GCTTTTCAGGGTTTCCACCAGCCATTCCATGGCCTCATCCAGGCCGGTGCCTTTCGTGGCGCTGGTTTTA
AAAATCTGCCATTTGCGATCTTTCAGGGCCGGCAGGCCCAGGCTGTTGGCCATTTCTGACGAGGTCATGG
CCTGTTCCATATCCTGTTTATTGGCAAACACCACCAGAATCGCTTTGCGCAGTTCTTCTTCTTCCAGCAT
CGCCACCAGTTCGCTTTTGCTAATGCCAATACGATCACGATCGCAGCTATCCACAACATAAATCACCGCA
TCGGTATTGCTGTAATAGCAGCGCCAATACGGGCGAATGCTCGTCTGGCCGCCCAGATCCCACACCTGAA
ATTTCAGATTTTTATAGGTCACCGTTTCCACGTTAAAACCAATGGTCGGAATGGTGGTCACCACTTCGCC
AACCTGCAGACGATACAGAATGGTGGTTTTGCCCGCGCCATCCAGTCCCAGAATCAGAATGCGCATTTCA
CGGGTGCCAAACAGGCTGCTAAAAATGCTGCTAAAAAAACCGCCCATATGTATATCTCCTTCTTAAAGTT
AAACAAAATTATTTCTAGAGGGAAACCGTTGTGGTCTCCCTATAGTGAGTCGTATTAATTTCGCGGGATC
GAGATCTCGATCCTCTACGCCGGACGCATCGTGGCCGGCATCACCGGCGCCACAGGTGCGGTTGCTGGCG
CCTATATCGCCGACATCACCGATGGGGAAGATCGGGCTCGCCACTTCGGGCTCATGAGCGCTTGTTTCGG
CGTGGGTATGGTGGCAGGCCCCGTGGCCGGGGGACTGTTGGGCGCCATCTCCTTGCATGCACCATTCCTT
GCGGCGGCGGTGCTCAACGGCCTCAACCTACTACTGGGCTGCTTCCTAATGCAGGAGTCGCATAAGGGAG
AGCGTCGACCGATGCCCTTGAGAGCCTTCAACCCAGTCAGCTCCTTCCGGTGGGCGCGGGGCATGACTAT
CGTCGCCGCACTTATGACTGTCTTCTTTATCATGCAACTCGTAGGACAGGTGCCGGCAGCGCTCTGGGTC
ATTTTCGGCGAGGACCGCTTTCGCTGGAGCGCGACGATGATCGGCCTGTCGCTTGCGGTATTCGGAATCT
TGCACGCCCTCGCTCAAGCCTTCGTCACTGGTCCCGCCACCAAACGTTTCGGCGAGAAGCAGGCCATTAT
CGCCGGCATGGCGGCCGACGCGCTGGGCTACGTCTTGCTGGCGTTCGCGACGCGAGGCTGGATGGCCTTC
CCCATTATGATTCTTCTCGCTTCCGGCGGCATCGGGATGCCCGCGTTGCAGGCCATGCTGTCCAGGCAGG
TAGATGACGACCATCAGGGACAGCTTCAAGGATCGCTCGCGGCTCTTACCAGCCTAACTTCGATCACTGG
ACCGCTGATCGTCACGGCGATTTATGCCGCCTCGGCGAGCACATGGAACGGGTTGGCATGGATTGTAGGC
GCCGCCCTATACCTTGTCTGCCTCCCCGCGTTGCGTCGCGGTGCATGGAGCCGGGCCACCTCGACCTGAA
TGGAAGCCGGCGGCACCTCGCTAACGGATTCACCACTCCAAGAATTGGAGCCAATCAATTCTTGCGGAGA
ACTGTGAATGCGCAAACCAACCCTTGGCAGAACATATCCATCGCGTCCGCCATCTCCAGCAGCCGCACGC
GGCGCATCTCGGGCAGCGTTGGGTCCTGGCCACGGGTGCGCATGATCGTGCTCCTGTCGTTGAGGACCCG
GCTAGGCTGGCGGGGTTGCCTTACTGGTTAGCAGAATGAATCACCGATACGCGAGCGAACGTGAAGCGAC
TGCTGCTGCAAAACGTCTGCGACCTGAGCAACAACATGAATGGTCTTCGGTTTCCGTGTTTCGTAAAGTC
TGGAAACGCGGAAGTCAGCGCCCTGCACCATTATGTTCCGGATCTGCATCGCAGGATGCTGCTGGCTACC
CTGTGGAACACCTACATCTGTATTAACGAAGCGCTGGCATTGACCCTGAGTGATTTTTCTCTGGTCCCGC
CGCATCCATACCGCCAGTTGTTTACCCTCACAACGTTCCAGTAACCGGGCATGTTCATCATCAGTAACCC
GTATCGTGAGCATCCTCTCTCGTTTCATCGGTATCATTACCCCCATGAACAGAAATCCCCCTTACACGGA
GGCATCAGTGACCAAACAGGAAAAAACCGCCCTTAACATGGCCCGCTTTATCAGAAGCCAGACATTAACG
CTTCTGGAGAAACTCAACGAGCTGGACGCGGATGAACAGGCAGACATCTGTGAATCGCTTCACGACCACG
CTGATGAGCTTTACCGCAGCTGCCTCGCGCGTTTCGGTGATGACGGTGAAAACCTCTGACACATGCAGCT
CCCGGAGACGGTCACAGCTTGTCTGTAAGCGGATGCCGGGAGCAGACAAGCCCGTCAGGGCGCGTCAGCG
GGTGTTGGCGGGTGTCGGGGCGCAGCCATGACCCAGTCACGTAGCGATAGCGGAGTGTATACTGGCTTAA
CTATGCGGCATCAGAGCAGATTGTACTGAGAGTGCACCATATATGCGGTGTGAAATACCGCACAGATGCG
TAAGGAGAAAATACCGCATCAGGCGCTCTTCCGCTTCCTCGCTCACTGACTCGCTGCGCTCGGTCGTTCG
GCTGCGGCGAGCGGTATCAGCTCACTCAAAGGCGGTAATACGGTTATCCACAGAATCAGGGGATAACGCA
GGAAAGAACATGTGAGCAAAAGGCCAGCAAAAGGCCAGGAACCGTAAAAAGGCCGCGTTGCTGGCGTTTT
TCCATAGGCTCCGCCCCCCTGACGAGCATCACAAAAATCGACGCTCAAGTCAGAGGTGGCGAAACCCGAC
AGGACTATAAAGATACCAGGCGTTTCCCCCTGGAAGCTCCCTCGTGCGCTCTCCTGTTCCGACCCTGCCG
CTTACCGGATACCTGTCCGCCTTTCTCCCTTCGGGAAGCGTGGCGCTTTCTCATAGCTCACGCTGTAGGT
ATCTCAGTTCGGTGTAGGTCGTTCGCTCCAAGCTGGGCTGTGTGCACGAACCCCCCGTTCAGCCCGACCG
CTGCGCCTTATCCGGTAACTATCGTCTTGAGTCCAACCCGGTAAGACACGACTTATCGCCACTGGCAGCA
GCCACTGGTAACAGGATTAGCAGAGCGAGGTATGTAGGCGGTGCTACAGAGTTCTTGAAGTGGTGGCCTA
ACTACGGCTACACTAGAAGGACAGTATTTGGTATCTGCGCTCTGCTGAAGCCAGTTACCTTCGGAAAAAG
AGTTGGTAGCTCTTGATCCGGCAAACAAACCACCGCTGGTAGCGGTGGTTTTTTTGTTTGCAAGCAGCAG
ATTACGCGCAGAAAAAAAGGATCTCAAGAAGATCCTTTGATCTTTTCTACGGGGTCTGACGCTCAGTGGA
ACGAAAACTCACGTTAAGGGATTTTGGTCATGAGATTATCAAAAAGGATCTTCACCTAGATCCTTTTAAA
TTAAAAATGAAGTTTTAAATCAATCTAAAGTATATATGAGTAAACTTGGTCTGACAGTTACCAATGCTTA
ATCAGTGAGGCACCTATCTCAGCGATCTGTCTATTTCGTTCATCCATAGTTGCCTGACTCCCCGTCGTGT
AGATAACTACGATACGGGAGGGCTTACCATCTGGCCCCAGTGCTGCAATGATACCGCGAGACCCACGCTC
ACCGGCTCCAGATTTATCAGCAATAAACCAGCCAGCCGGAAGGGCCGAGCGCAGAAGTGGTCCTGCAACT
TTATCCGCCTCCATCCAGTCTATTAATTGTTGCCGGGAAGCTAGAGTAAGTAGTTCGCCAGTTAATAGTT
TGCGCAACGTTGTTGCCATTGCTGCAGGCATCGTGGTGTCACGCTCGTCGTTTGGTATGGCTTCATTCAG
CTCCGGTTCCCAACGATCAAGGCGAGTTACATGATCCCCCATGTTGTGCAAAAAAGCGGTTAGCTCCTTC
GGTCCTCCGATCGTTGTCAGAAGTAAGTTGGCCGCAGTGTTATCACTCATGGTTATGGCAGCACTGCATA
ATTCTCTTACTGTCATGCCATCCGTAAGATGCTTTTCTGTGACTGGTGAGTACTCAACCAAGTCATTCTG
AGAATAGTGTATGCGGCGACCGAGTTGCTCTTGCCCGGCGTCAACACGGGATAATACCGCGCCACATAGC
AGAACTTTAAAAGTGCTCATCATTGGAAAACGTTCTTCGGGGCGAAAACTCTCAAGGATCTTACCGCTGT
TGAGATCCAGTTCGATGTAACCCACTCGTGCACCCAACTGATCTTCAGCATCTTTTACTTTCACCAGCGT
TTCTGGGTGAGCAAAAACAGGAAGGCAAAATGCCGCAAAAAAGGGAATAAGGGCGACACGGAAATGTTGA
ATACTCATACTCTTCCTTTTTCAATATTATTGAAGCATTTATCAGGGTTATTGTCTCATGAGCGGATACA
TATTTGAATGTATTTAGAAAAATAAACAAATAGGGGTTCCGCGCACATTTCCCCGAAAAGTGCCACCTGA
CGTCTAAGAAACCATTATTATCATGACATTAACCTATAAAAATAGGCGTATCACGAGGCCCTTTCGTCTT
CAAGAA
